>Addgene plasmid #67654 | AKT-APEX2-P2A-mKate2 | depositor full sequence | sequence record 116994 | AKT-APEX2-P2A-mKate2 sequence 6204 bps
CGCCATTCTGCCTGGGGACGTCGGAGCAAGCTTGATTTAGGTGACACTATAGAATACAAGCTACTTGTTC
TTTTTGCAGGATCCCATCGATTCGAATTCAAGGATCAACAAGTTTGTACAAAAAAGCAGGCTGCCACCAT
GAGCGACGTGGCTATTGTGAAGGAGGGTTGGCTGCACAAACGAGGGGAGTACATCAAGACCTGGCGGCCA
CGCTACTTCCTCCTCAAGAATGATGGCACCTTCATTGGCTACAAGGAGCGGCCGCAGGATGTGGACCAAC
GTGAGGCTCCCCTCAACAACTTCTCTGTGGCGCAGTGCCAGCTGATGAAGACGGAGCGGCCCCGGCCCAA
CACCTTCATCATCCGCTGCCTGCAGTGGACCACTGTCATCGAACGCACCTTCCATGTGGAGACTCCTGAG
GAGCGGGAGGAGTGGACAACCGCCATCCAGACTGTGGCTGACGGCCTCAAGAAGCAGGAGGAGGAGGAGA
TGGACTTCCGGTCGGGCTCACCCAGTGACAACTCAGGGGCTGAAGAGATGGAGGTGTCCCTGGCCAAGCC
CAAGCACCGCGTGACCATGAACGAGTTTGAGTACCTGAAGCTGCTGGGCAAGGGCACTTTCGGCAAGGTG
GACCCAGCTTTCTTGTACAAAGTGGTCGACGGAAAGTCTTACCCAACTGTGAGTGCTGATTACCAGGACG
CCGTTGAGAAGGCGAAGAAGAAGCTCAGAGGCTTCATCGCTGAGAAGAGATGCGCTCCTCTAATGCTCCG
TTTGGCATTCCACTCTGCTGGAACCTTTGACAAGGGCACGAAGACCGGTGGACCCTTCGGAACCATCAAG
CACCCTGCCGAACTGGCTCACAGCGCTAACAACGGTCTTGACATCGCTGTTAGGCTTTTGGAGCCACTCA
AGGCGGAGTTCCCTATTTTGAGCTACGCCGATTTCTACCAGTTGGCTGGCGTTGTTGCCGTTGAGGTCAC
GGGTGGACCTAAGGTTCCATTCCACCCTGGAAGAGAGGACAAGCCTGAGCCACCACCAGAGGGTCGCTTG
CCCGATCCCACTAAGGGTTCTGACCATTTGAGAGATGTGTTTGGCAAAGCTATGGGGCTTACTGACCAAG
ATATCGTTGCTCTATCTGGGGGTCACACTATTGGAGCTGCACACAAGGAGCGTTCTGGATTTGAGGGTCC
CTGGACCTCTAATCCTCTTATTTTCGACAACTCATACTTCACGGAGTTGTTGAGTGGTGAGAAGGAAGGT
CTCCTTCAGCTACCTTCTGACAAGGCTCTTTTGTCTGACCCTGTATTCCGCCCTCTCGTTGACAAATATG
CAGCGGACGAAGATGCCTTCTTTGCTGATTACGCTGAGGCTCACCAAAAGCTTTCCGAGCTTGGGTTTGC
TGATGCCGGATCCGGAGCCACGAACTTCTCTCTGTTAAAGCAAGCAGGAGACGTGGAAGAAAACCCCGGT
CCTGCTCCTGGAAGCGGTACCGTGAGCGAGCTGATTAAGGAGAACATGCACATGAAGCTGTACATGGAGG
GCACCGTGAACAACCACCACTTCAAGTGCACATCCGAGGGCGAAGGCAAGCCCTACGAGGGCACCCAGAC
CATGAGAATCAAGGCGGTCGAGGGCGGCCCTCTCCCCTTCGCCTTCGACATCCTGGCTACCAGCTTCATG
TACGGCAGCAAAACCTTCATCAACCACACCCAGGGCATCCCCGACTTCTTTAAGCAGTCCTTCCCCGAGG
GCTTCACATGGGAGAGAGTCACCACATACGAAGACGGGGGCGTGCTGACCGCTACCCAGGACACCAGCCT
CCAGGACGGCTGCCTCATCTACAACGTCAAGATCAGAGGGGTGAACTTCCCATCCAACGGCCCTGTGATG
CAGAAGAAAACACTCGGCTGGGAGGCCTCCACCGAGACCCTGTACCCCGCTGACGGCGGCCTGGAAGGCA
GAGCCGACATGGCCCTGAAGCTCGTGGGCGGGGGCCACCTGATCTGCAACTTGAAGACCACATACAGATC
CAAGAAACCCGCTAAGAACCTCAAGATGCCCGGCGTCTACTATGTGGACAGAAGACTGGAAAGAATCAAG
GAGGCCGACAAAGAGACCTACGTCGAGCAGCACGAGGTGGCTGTGGCCAGATACTGCGACCTCCCTAGCA
AACTGGGGCACAGATGACTAGTCAACTTTATTATACATAGTTGCACTCGAGCCTCTAGAACTATAGTGAG
TCGTATTACGTAGATCCAGACATGATAAGATACATTGATGAGTTTGGACAAACCACAACTAGAATGCAGT
GAAAAAAATGCTTTATTTGTGAAATTTGTGATGCTATTGCTTTATTTGTAACCATTATAAGCTGCAATAA
ACAAGTTAACAACAACAATTGCATTCATTTTATGTTTCAGGTTCAGGGGGAGGTGTGGGAGGTTTTTTAA
TTCGCGGCCGCGGCGCCAATGCATTGGGCCCGGTACCCAGCTTTTGTTCCCTTTAGTGAGGGTTAATTGC
GCGCTTGGCGTAATCATGGTCATAGCTGTTTCCTGTGTGAAATTGTTATCCGCTCACAATTCCACACAAC
ATACGAGCCGGAAGCATAAAGTGTAAAGCCTGGGGTGCCTAATGAGTGAGCTAACTCACATTAATTGCGT
TGCGCTCACTGCCCGCTTTCCAGTCGGGAAACCTGTCGTGCCAGCTGCATTAATGAATCGGCCAACGCGC
GGGGAGAGGCGGTTTGCGTATTGGGCGCTCTTCCGCTTCCTCGCTCACTGACTCGCTGCGCTCGGTCGTT
CGGCTGCGGCGAGCGGTATCAGCTCACTCAAAGGCGGTAATACGGTTATCCACAGAATCAGGGGATAACG
CAGGAAAGAACATGTGAGCAAAAGGCCAGCAAAAGGCCAGGAACCGTAAAAAGGCCGCGTTGCTGGCGTT
TTTCCATAGGCTCCGCCCCCCTGACGAGCATCACAAAAATCGACGCTCAAGTCAGAGGTGGCGAAACCCG
ACAGGACTATAAAGATACCAGGCGTTTCCCCCTGGAAGCTCCCTCGTGCGCTCTCCTGTTCCGACCCTGC
CGCTTACCGGATACCTGTCCGCCTTTCTCCCTTCGGGAAGCGTGGCGCTTTCTCATAGCTCACGCTGTAG
GTATCTCAGTTCGGTGTAGGTCGTTCGCTCCAAGCTGGGCTGTGTGCACGAACCCCCCGTTCAGCCCGAC
CGCTGCGCCTTATCCGGTAACTATCGTCTTGAGTCCAACCCGGTAAGACACGACTTATCGCCACTGGCAG
CAGCCACTGGTAACAGGATTAGCAGAGCGAGGTATGTAGGCGGTGCTACAGAGTTCTTGAAGTGGTGGCC
TAACTACGGCTACACTAGAAGGACAGTATTTGGTATCTGCGCTCTGCTGAAGCCAGTTACCTTCGGAAAA
AGAGTTGGTAGCTCTTGATCCGGCAAACAAACCACCGCTGGTAGCGGTGGTTTTTTTGTTTGCAAGCAGC
AGATTACGCGCAGAAAAAAAGGATCTCAAGAAGATCCTTTGATCTTTTCTACGGGGTCTGACGCTCAGTG
GAACGAAAACTCACGTTAAGGGATTTTGGTCATGAGATTATCAAAAAGGATCTTCACCTAGATCCTTTTA
AATTAAAAATGAAGTTTTAAATCAATCTAAAGTATATATGAGTAAACTTGGTCTGACAGTTACCAATGCT
TAATCAGTGAGGCACCTATCTCAGCGATCTGTCTATTTCGTTCATCCATAGTTGCCTGACTCCCCGTCGT
GTAGATAACTACGATACGGGAGGGCTTACCATCTGGCCCCAGTGCTGCAATGATACCGCGAGACCCACGC
TCACCGGCTCCAGATTTATCAGCAATAAACCAGCCAGCCGGAAGGGCCGAGCGCAGAAGTGGTCCTGCAA
CTTTATCCGCCTCCATCCAGTCTATTAATTGTTGCCGGGAAGCTAGAGTAAGTAGTTCGCCAGTTAATAG
TTTGCGCAACGTTGTTGCCATTGCTACAGGCATCGTGGTGTCACGCTCGTCGTTTGGTATGGCTTCATTC
AGCTCCGGTTCCCAACGATCAAGGCGAGTTACATGATCCCCCATGTTGTGCAAAAAAGCGGTTAGCTCCT
TCGGTCCTCCGATCGTTGTCAGAAGTAAGTTGGCCGCAGTGTTATCACTCATGGTTATGGCAGCACTGCA
TAATTCTCTTACTGTCATGCCATCCGTAAGATGCTTTTCTGTGACTGGTGAGTACTCAACCAAGTCATTC
TGAGAATAGTGTATGCGGCGACCGAGTTGCTCTTGCCCGGCGTCAATACGGGATAATACCGCGCCACATA
GCAGAACTTTAAAAGTGCTCATCATTGGAAAACGTTCTTCGGGGCGAAAACTCTCAAGGATCTTACCGCT
GTTGAGATCCAGTTCGATGTAACCCACTCGTGCACCCAACTGATCTTCAGCATCTTTTACTTTCACCAGC
GTTTCTGGGTGAGCAAAAACAGGAAGGCAAAATGCCGCAAAAAAGGGAATAAGGGCGACACGGAAATGTT
GAATACTCATACTCTTCCTTTTTCAATATTATTGAAGCATTTATCAGGGTTATTGTCTCATGAGCGGATA
CATATTTGAATGTATTTAGAAAAATAAACAAATAGGGGTTCCGCGCACATTTCCCCGAAAAGTGCCACCT
AAATTGTAAGCGTTAATATTTTGTTAAAATTCGCGTTAAATTTTTGTTAAATCAGCTCATTTTTTAACCA
ATAGGCCGAAATCGGCAAAATCCCTTATAAATCAAAAGAATAGACCGAGATAGGGT
[37 nt withheld, positions 4817-4853]
AAAGAACGTGGACTCCAACGTCAAAGG
[49 nt withheld, positions 4881-4929]
T
[91 nt withheld, positions 4931-5021]
G
[124 nt withheld, positions 5023-5146]
CCCATTCGCCATTCAGGCTGCGCAACTGTTGGGAAGGGCGATCGGTGCGGGCCTCTTCGCTATTACGCCA
GTCGACCATAGCCAATTCAATATGGCGTATATGGACTCATGCCAATTCAATATGGTGGATCTGGACCTGT
GCCAATTCAATATGGCGTATATGGACTCGTGCCAATTCAATATGGTGGATCTGGACCCCAGCCAATTCAA
TATGGCGGACTTGGCACCATGCCAATTCAATATGGCGGACTTGGCACTGTGCCAACTGGGGAGGGGTCTA
CTTGGCACGGTGCCAAGTTTGAGGAGGGGTCTTGGCCCTGTGCCAAGTCCGCCATATTGAATTGGCATGG
TGCCAATAATGGCGGCCATATTGGCTATATGCCAGGATCAATATATAGGCAATATCCAATATGGCCCTAT
GCCAATATGGCTATTGGCCAGGTTCAATACTATGTATTGGCCCTATGCCATATAGTATTCCATATATGGG
TTTTCCTATTGACGTAGATAGCCCCTCCCAATGGGCGGTCCCATATACCATATATGGGGCTTCCTAATAC
CGCCCATAGCCACTCCCCCATTGACGTCAATGGTCTCTATATATGGTCTTTCCTATTGACGTCATATGGG
CGGTCCTATTGACGTATATGGCGCCTCCCCCATTGACGTCAATTACGGTAAATGGCCCGCCTGGCTCAAT
GCCCATTGACGTCAATAGGACCACCCACCATTGACGTCAATGGGATGGCTCATTGCCCATTCATATCCGT
TCTCACGCCCCCTATTGACGTCAATGACGGTAAATGGCCCACTTGGCAGTACATCAATATCTATTAATAG
TAACTTGGCAAGTACATTACTATTGGAAGGACGCCAGGGTACATTGGCAGTACTCCCATTGACGTCAATG
GCGGTAAATGGCCCGCGATGGCTGCCAAGTACATCCCCATTGACGTCAATGGGGAGGGGCAATGACGCAA
ATGGGCGTTCCATTGACGTAAATGGGCGGTAGGCGTGCCTAATGGGAGGTCTATATAAGCAATGCTCGTT
TAGGGAAC
Features (pLannotate 1.2.2; 21 found; start..end, strand, type, name):
     35..53      +  promoter       SP6 promoter: promoter for bacteriophage SP6 RNA polymerase
    108..132     +  protein_bind   attB1: mutant version of attB; recombination site for the Gateway® BP reaction BP Clonase™
    139..630     +  CDS            Akt1 (fragment): human serine/threonine protein kinase activated by growth factors; AKT1
    632..656     -  protein_bind   attB2: mutant version of attB; recombination site for the Gateway® BP reaction BP Clonase™
    661..1407    +  CDS            APEX2: soybean ascorbate peroxidase, engineered to serve as a monomeric tag for electron microscopy and live-cell proteomics (Lam et al., 2015) more active than the original APEX due to the A134P mutation
   1417..1473    +  CDS            P2A: 2A peptide from porcine teschovirus-1 polyprotein Eukaryotic ribosomes fail to insert a peptide bond between the Gly and Pro residues, yielding separate polypeptides.
   1492..2187    +  CDS            mKate2: monomeric far-red fluorescent protein (Shcherbo et al., 2009) mammalian codon-optimized
   2193..2213    -  protein_bind   attB3: mutant version of attB; core recombination site for the Gateway® BP reaction BP Clonase™
   2231..2248    -  promoter       T7 promoter (fragment): promoter for bacteriophage T7 RNA polymerase
   2253..2387    -  polyA_signal   SV40 poly(A) signal: SV40 polyadenylation signal
   2500..2518    -  promoter       T3 promoter: promoter for bacteriophage T3 RNA polymerase
   2563..2579    -  protein_bind   lac operator: The lac repressor binds to the lac operator to inhibit transcription in E. coli. This inhibition can be relieved by adding lactose or isopropyl-β-D-thiogalactopyranoside (IPTG). lac repressor encoded by lacI
   2587..2617    -  promoter       lac promoter: promoter for the E. coli lac operon
   2632..2653    -  protein_bind   CAP binding site: CAP binding activates transcription in the presence of cAMP. E. coli catabolite activator protein
   2666..2758    -  CDS            lacI (fragment): lac repressor; lacI; The lac repressor binds to the lac operator to inhibit transcription in E. coli. This inhibition can be relieved by adding lactose or isopropyl-β-D-thiogalactopyranoside (IPTG).
   2941..3529    -  rep_origin     ori: high-copy-number ColE1/pMB1/pBR322/pUC origin of replication
   3700..4560    -  CDS            AmpR: β-lactamase; bla; confers resistance to ampicillin, carbenicillin, and related antibiotics
   4561..4665    -  promoter       AmpR promoter: bla
   4718..5146    -  rep_origin     f1 ori (sequence partly withheld): f1 bacteriophage origin of replication; arrow indicates direction of (+) strand synthesis
   5151..5217    -  CDS            lacZα (fragment): LacZα fragment of β-galactosidase; lacZ fragment
   5220..6204    +  promoter       CMV IE94 promoter: enhancer/promoter region of simian cytomegalovirus major immediate early transcription unit IE94
