[The description below was written by a language model from this plasmid's Addgene catalogue record and pLannotate feature annotations shown in this document.]
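Description:
AKT-APEX2-P2A-mKate2 is a 6.2 kb mammalian expression plasmid built on the pCSDEST2 backbone by Gateway recombination. It is maintained in E. coli as a high-copy plasmid through a ColE1/pUC-type origin and selected with ampicillin via the β-lactamase gene. An f1 origin and remnants of the lac region (promoter, operator, and lacZα and lacI fragments) are carried over from the parental vector.

Expression is driven by a CMV promoter, annotated in the feature table as the simian cytomegalovirus IE94 enhancer/promoter, and terminated by an SV40 polyadenylation signal. An SP6 promoter lies just upstream of the insert, and a T7 promoter fragment and a T3 promoter lie downstream in the reverse orientation. The record lists SP6 and T3 as sequencing primer sites. The open reading frame is assembled from modules separated by attB1, attB2 and attB3 recombination scars. The first module is a fragment of human AKT1 corresponding to the pleckstrin homology domain, which binds PI(3,4)P2 and PI(3,4,5)P3. It is followed by APEX2, the engineered soybean ascorbate peroxidase used as a genetically encoded electron microscopy tag. Next come a P2A ribosomal-skipping peptide and the monomeric far-red fluorescent protein mKate2. Because of the 2A element, a single transcript yields two separate products, the lipid-binding AKT-PH-APEX2 fusion and free cytoplasmic mKate2.

The construct is intended to mark membranes enriched in these phosphoinositides for ultrastructural localisation by electron microscopy, with the peroxidase generating the EM-visible signal. The red reporter allows transfected cells to be identified by fluorescence.
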