Addgene plasmid #67654: AKT-APEX2-P2A-mKate2
Purpose: Mammalian expression vector driving AKT-APEX2 (Human AKT-PH domain, [marks PI(3,4)P2 and PI(3,4,5)P3] fused to EM peroxidase marker). Also contains bicistronially expressed cytoplasmic red reporter.
Depositing lab: Rob Parton. Depositing organization: University of Queensland, Institute for Molecular Bioscience. Publication: Modular Detection of GFP-Labeled Proteins for Rapid Screening by Electron Microscopy in Cells and Organisms. Ariotti N, Hall TE, Rae J, Ferguson C, McMahon KA, Martel N, Webb RE, Webb RI, Teasdale RD, Parton RG. Dev Cell. 2015 Nov 23;35(4):513-25. doi: 10.1016/j.devcel.2015.10.016. Epub 2015 Nov 12. PubMed 26585296.
Backbone
  Vector backbone: pCSDEST2
  Vector type: Mammalian Expression
Growth in bacteria
  Bacterial resistance: Ampicillin, 100 μg/mL
  Growth temperature: 37°C
  Growth strain: DH5alpha
  Copy number: High Copy
Gene/Insert
  Gene/Insert name: AKT-PH-APEX2
  Species: Synthetic
  Promoter: CMV
  Cloning method: Gateway Cloning
  Sequencing primers: 5′ SP6; 3′ T3
Terms and licenses: Academic/Nonprofit Terms; Industry Terms: Not Available to Industry
How to cite: AKT-APEX2-P2A-mKate2 was a gift from Rob Parton (Addgene plasmid # 67654 ; http://n2t.net/addgene:67654 ; RRID:Addgene_67654)
