>Addgene plasmid #67654 | AKT-APEX2-P2A-mKate2 | addgene partial sequence | sequence record 130217 | CMV-F 5'-CGCAAATGGGCGGTAGGCGTG-3'
ACCGCCATTCTGCCTGGGGACGTCGGAGCAAGCTTGATTTAGGTGACACTATAGAATACAAGCTACTTGT
TCTTTTTGCAGGATCCCATCGATTCGAATTCAAGGATCAACAAGTTTGTACAAAAAAGCAGGCTGCCACC
ATGAGCGACGTGGCTATTGTGAAGGAGGGTTGGCTGCACAAACGAGGGGAGTACATCAAGACCTGGCGGC
CACGCTACTTCCTCCTCAAGAATGATGGCACCTTCATTGGCTACAAGGAGCGGCCGCAGGATGTGGACCA
ACGTGAGGCTCCCCTCAACAACTTCTCTGTGGCGCAGTGCCAGCTGATGAAGACGGAGCGGCCCCGGCCC
AACACCTTCATCATCCGCTGCCTGCAGTGGACCACTGTCATCGAACGCACCTTCCATGTGGAGACTCCTG
AGGAGCGGGAGGAGTGGACAACCGCCATCCAGACTGTGGCTGACGGCCTCAAGAAGCAGGAGGAGGAGGA
GATGGACTTCCGGTCGGGCTCACCCAGTGACAACTCAGGGGCTGAAGAGATGGAGGTGTCCCTGGCCAAG
CCCAAGCACCGCGTGACCATGAACGAGTTTGAGTACCTGAAGCTGCTGGGCAAGGGCACTTTCGGCAAGG
TGGACCCAGCTTTCTTGTACAAAGTGGTCGACGGAAAGTCTTACCCAACTGTGAGTGCTGATTACCAGGA
CGCCGTTGAGAAGGCGAAGAAGAAGCTCAGAGGCTTCATCGCTGAGAAGAGATGCGCTCCTCTAATGCTC
CGTTTGGCATTCCACTCTGCTGGAACCTTTGACAAGGGCACGAAGACCGGTGGACC
