>Addgene plasmid #67654 | AKT-APEX2-P2A-mKate2 | addgene partial sequence | sequence record 130387 | EBV-rev 5'-GTGGTTTGTCCAAACTCATC-3'
ATACGACTCACTATAGTTCTAGAGGCTCGAGTGCAACTATGTATAATAAAGTTGACTAGTCATCTGTGCC
CCAGTTTGCTAGGGAGGTCGCAGTATCTGGCCACAGCCACCTCGTGCTGCTCGACGTAGGTCTCTTTGTC
GGCCTCCTTGATTCTTTCCAGTCTTCTGTCCACATAGTAGACGCCGGGCATCTTGAGGTTCTTAGCGGGT
TTCTTGGATCTGTATGTGGTCTTCAAGTTGCAGATCAGGTGGCCCCCGCCCACGAGCTTCAGGGCCATGT
CGGCTCTGCCTTCCAGGCCGCCGTCAGCGGGGTACAGGGTCTCGGTGGAGGCCTCCCAGCCGAGTGTTTT
CTTCTGCATCACAGGGCCGTTGGATGGGAAGTTCACCCCTCTGATCTTGACGTTGTAGATGAGGCAGCCG
TCCTGGAGGCTGGTGTCCTGGGTAGCGGTCAGCACGCCCCCGTCTTCGTATGTGGTGACTCTCTCCCATG
TGAAGCCCTCGGGGAAGGACTGCTTAAAGAAGTCGGGGATGCCCTGGGTGTGGTTGATGAAGGTTTTGCT
GCCGTACATGAAGCTGGTAGCCAGGATGTCGAAGGCGAAGGGGAGAGGGCCGCCCTCGACCGCCTTGATT
CTCATGGTCTGGGTGCCCTCGTAGGGCTTGCCTTCGCCCTCGGATGTGCACTTGAAGTGGTGGTTGTTCA
CGGTGCCCTCCATGTACAGCTTCATGTGCATGTTCTCCTTAATCAGCTCGCTCACGGTACCGCTTCCAGG
AGCAGGACCGGGGTTTTCTTCCACGTCTCCTGCTTGCTTTAACAGAGAGAAGTTCGTGGCTCCGGATCCG
GCATCAGCAA
